Addgene plasmid #168991: cpLOV2-V5
Purpose: circularly permuted LOV2 variant-V5
Depositing lab: Yubin Zhou. Depositing organization: Texas A&M University. Publication: Circularly permuted LOV2 as a modular photoswitch for optogenetic engineering. He L, Tan P, Zhu L, Huang K, Nguyen NT, Wang R, Guo L, Li L, Yang Y, Huang Z, Huang Y, Han G, Wang J, Zhou Y. Nat Chem Biol. 2021 Aug;17(8):915-923. doi: 10.1038/s41589-021-00792-9. Epub 2021 May 6. PubMed 33958793.
Backbone
  Vector backbone: mCherry2-N1
  Backbone size w/o insert (bp): 4728
  Total vector size (bp): 5188
  Vector type: Mammalian Expression
Growth in bacteria
  Bacterial resistance: Kanamycin, 50 μg/mL
  Growth temperature: 37°C
  Growth strain: DH5alpha
  Copy number: High Copy
Gene/Insert
  Gene/Insert name: cpLOV2-V5
  Species: Synthetic
  Insert size (bp): 462
  Promoter: CMV
  Cloning method: Restriction Enzyme; 5′ cloning site HindIII (unknown if destroyed); 3′ cloning site EcoRI (unknown if destroyed)
  Sequencing primers: 5′ CMVf: CGCAAATGGGCGGTAGGCGTG
Terms and licenses: Academic/Nonprofit Terms; Industry Terms: Not Available to Industry
How to cite: cpLOV2-V5 was a gift from Yubin Zhou (Addgene plasmid # 168991 ; http://n2t.net/addgene:168991 ; RRID:Addgene_168991)
