[The description below was written by a language model from this plasmid's Addgene catalogue record and pLannotate feature annotations shown in this document.]
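Description:
cpLOV2-V5 is a mammalian expression plasmid of about 5.2 kb built on the mCherry2-N1 backbone. It carries a synthetic 462 bp insert encoding one variant ("V5") of a circularly permuted LOV2 domain. The insert was cloned between the HindIII and EcoRI sites of the multiple cloning site, downstream of the human cytomegalovirus immediate-early enhancer and promoter. The automated annotation labels parts of the insert as fragments of iLOV and miniSOG. These are flavin-binding proteins derived from LOV domains, so the hits most likely reflect sequence similarity to the LOV fold, split by the circular permutation, and not the presence of those reporters.

Directly after the insert lies a complete mCherry2 coding sequence, as expected for an N1-type vector, in which the cloned gene sits upstream of the red fluorescent protein. This layout suggests a cpLOV2–mCherry2 fusion, although the record does not explicitly confirm the reading frame. A short fragment matching SV40 large T antigen follows mCherry2. It may be a nuclear localisation sequence, but the record does not say so. The SV40 polyadenylation signal ends the transcription unit.

The plasmid replicates in E. coli from a high-copy ColE1/pUC-type origin and also carries an f1 origin. A single NeoR/KanR gene is driven by tandem bacterial (AmpR) and SV40 early promoters and terminated by the HSV TK poly(A) signal. It confers kanamycin resistance in bacteria and G418 resistance in mammalian cells. The construct belongs to a set that develops circularly permuted LOV2 as a modular, light-responsive photoswitch for optogenetic engineering, and it presumably serves to express and visualise this variant in transfected cells.
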