Features (pLannotate 1.2.2; 16 found; start..end, strand, type, name):
     88..391     +  enhancer       CMV enhancer: human cytomegalovirus immediate early enhancer
    392..595     +  promoter       CMV promoter: human cytomegalovirus (CMV) immediate early promoter
    618..655     +  misc_feature   MCS (fragment): multiple cloning site
    663..713     +  CDS            iLov (fragment): iLov is a multistate cyan fluorescent protein published in 2008, derived from Broad host range vector vector pCVD060. It requires the cofactor flavin for fluorescence.
    843..1133    +  CDS            miniSOG (fragment): miniSOG is a basic (constitutively fluorescent) cyan fluorescent protein published in 2011, derived from Arabidopsis thaliana. It requires the cofactor flavin for fluorescence.
   1173..1883    +  CDS            mCherry2: derivative of the monomeric red fluorescent protein mCherry mammalian codon-optimized
   1899..1982    +  CDS            large T antigen (fragment): large T antigen from SV40 (simian virus 40)
   2005..2126    +  polyA_signal   SV40 poly(A) signal: SV40 polyadenylation signal
   2160..2588    -  rep_origin     f1 ori (sequence partly withheld): f1 bacteriophage origin of replication; arrow indicates direction of (+) strand synthesis
   2615..2719    +  promoter       AmpR promoter: bla
   2721..3078    +  promoter       SV40 promoter: SV40 enhancer and early promoter
   3113..3907    +  CDS            NeoR/KanR: aminoglycoside phosphotransferase from Tn5; aph(3')-II (or nptII); confers resistance to neomycin, kanamycin, and G418 (Geneticin®)
   3928..4080    +  CDS            ble (fragment): BLE_KLEPN - Experimental evidence at protein level: Swiss-Prot protein existence level 1. Binding protein with a strong affinity to the bleomycin family of antibiotics. Binds to CL990; an antimitotic-antibiotic compound. From Klebsiella pneumoniae.
   4139..4186    +  polyA_signal   HSV TK poly(A) signal: herpes simplex virus thymidine kinase polyadenylation signal (Cole and Stacy, 1985)
   4277..4293    -  polyA_signal   bGH poly(A) signal (fragment): bovine growth hormone polyadenylation signal
   4515..5103    +  rep_origin     ori: high-copy-number ColE1/pMB1/pBR322/pUC origin of replication
>Addgene plasmid #168991 | cpLOV2-V5 | addgene full sequence | sequence record 361249 | Addgene NGS Result
GTGGATAACCGTATTACCGCCATGCATTAGTTATTAATAGTAATCAATTACGGGGTCATTAGTTCATAGC
CCATATATGGAGTTCCGCGTTACATAACTTACGGTAAATGGCCCGCCTGGCTGACCGCCCAACGACCCCC
GCCCATTGACGTCAATAATGACGTATGTTCCCATAGTAACGCCAATAGGGACTTTCCATTGACGTCAATG
GGTGGAGTATTTACGGTAAACTGCCCACTTGGCAGTACATCAAGTGTATCATATGCCAAGTACGCCCCCT
ATTGACGTCAATGACGGTAAATGGCCCGCCTGGCATTATGCCCAGTACATGACCTTATGGGACTTTCCTA
CTTGGCAGTACATCTACGTATTAGTCATCGCTATTACCATGGTGATGCGGTTTTGGCAGTACATCAATGG
GCGTGGATAGCGGTTTGACTCACGGGGATTTCCAAGTCTCCACCCCATTGACGTCAATGGGAGTTTGTTT
TGGCACCAAAATCAACGGGACTTTCCAAAATGTCGTAACAACTCCGCCCCATTGACGCAAATGGGCGGTA
GGCGTGTACGGTGGGAGGTCTATATAAGCAGAGCTGGTTTAGTGAACCGTCAGATCCGCTAGCGCTACCG
GACTCAGATCTCGAGCTCAAGCTTCCACCATGGGAGATGTCCAGTACTTTATTGGGGTTCAGTTGGATGG
AACTGAGCATGTCCGAGATGCTGCCGAGAGAGAGGGAGTCATGCTGATTAAGAAAACTGCAGAAAATATT
GATGAGGCGGCAAAAGAACTTGGTGGGGGATCCGGTGGCTCCGGAGGTGGTTTGGCTACTACACTTGAAC
GTATTGAGAAGAACTTTGTCATTACTGACCCAAGATTGCCAGATAATCCCATTATATTCGCGTCCGATAG
TTTCTTGCAGTTGACAGAATATAGCCGTGAAGAAATTTTGGGAAGAAACTGCAGGTTTCTACAAGGTCCT
GAAACTGATCGCGCGACAGTGAGAAAAATTAGAGATGCCATAGATAACCAAACAGAGGTCACTGTTCAGC
TGGTTAATTATACAAAGAGTGGTAAAAAGTTCTGGAACCTCTTTCACTTGCAGCCTATGCGAGATCAGAA
GCGAATTCTGCAGTCGACGGTACCGCGGGCCCGGGATCCACCGGTCGCCACCATGGTGAGCAAGGGCGAG
GAGGATAACATGGCCATCATCAAGGAGTTCATGCGCTTCAAGGTGCACATGGAGGGCTCCGTGAACGGCC
ACGAGTTCGAGATCGAGGGCGAGGGCGAGGGCCGCCCCTACGAGGGCACCCAGACCGCCAAGCTGAAGGT
GACCAAGGGTGGCCCCCTGCCCTTCGCCTGGGACATCCTGTCCCCTCAGTTCATGTACGGCTCCAAGGCC
TACGTGAAGCACCCCGCCGACATCCCCGACTACTTGAAGCTGTCCTTCCCCGAGGGCTTCAATTGGGAGC
GCGTGATGAACTTCGAGGACGGCGGCGTGGTGACCGTGACCCAGGACTCCTCCCTGCAGGACGGCGAGTT
CATCTACAAGGTGAAGCTGCGCGGCACCAACTTCCCCTCCGACGGCCCCGTAATGCAGTGTCGTACCATG
GGCTGGGAGGCCTCCACTGAGCGGATGTACCCCGAGGACGGCGCCCTGAAGGGCGAGATCAAGCAGAGGC
TGAAGCTGAAGGACGGCGGCCACTACGACGCTGAGGTCAAGACCACCTACAAGGCCAAGAAGCCCGTGCA
GCTGCCCGGCGCCTACAACGTCGACATCAAGTTGGACATCCTTTCCCACAACGAGGACTACACCATCGTG
GAACAGTACGAACGCGCCGAGGGCCGCCACTCCACCGGCGGCATGGACGAGCTGTACAAGTAAGCGGCCG
CGACTCTAGATCATAATCAGCCATACCACATTTGTAGAGGTTTTACTTGCTTTAAAAAACCTCCCACACC
TCCCCCTGAACCTGAAACATAAAATGAATGCAATTGTTGTTGTTAACTTGTTTATTGCAGCTTATAATGG
TTACAAATAAAGCAATAGCATCACAAATTTCACAAATAAAGCATTTTTTTCACTGCATTCTAGTTGTGGT
TTGTCCAAACTCATCAATGTATCTTAAGGCGTAAATTGTAAGCGTTAATATTTTGTTAAAATTCGCGTTA
AATTTTTGTTAAATCAGCTCATTTTTTAACCAATAGGCCGAAATCGGCAAAATCCCTTATAAATCAAAAG
AATAGACCGAGATAGGGT
[37 nt withheld, positions 2259-2295]
AAAGAACGTGGACTCCAACGTCAAAGG
[49 nt withheld, positions 2323-2371]
T
[91 nt withheld, positions 2373-2463]
G
[124 nt withheld, positions 2465-2588]
CAGGTGGCACTTTTCGGGGAAATGTGCGCGGAACCCCTATTTGTTTATTTTTCTAAATACATTCAAATAT
GTATCCGCTCATGAGACAATAACCCTGATAAATGCTTCAATAATATTGAAAAAGGAAGAGTCCTGAGGCG
GAAAGAACCAGCTGTGGAATGTGTGTCAGTTAGGGTGTGGAAAGTCCCCAGGCTCCCCAGCAGGCAGAAG
TATGCAAAGCATGCATCTCAATTAGTCAGCAACCAGGTGTGGAAAGTCCCCAGGCTCCCCAGCAGGCAGA
AGTATGCAAAGCATGCATCTCAATTAGTCAGCAACCATAGTCCCGCCCCTAACTCCGCCCATCCCGCCCC
TAACTCCGCCCAGTTCCGCCCATTCTCCGCCCCATGGCTGACTAATTTTTTTTATTTATGCAGAGGCCGA
GGCCGCCTCGGCCTCTGAGCTATTCCAGAAGTAGTGAGGAGGCTTTTTTGGAGGCCTAGGCTTTTGCAAA
GATCGATCAAGAGACAGGATGAGGATCGTTTCGCATGATTGAACAAGATGGATTGCACGCAGGTTCTCCG
GCCGCTTGGGTGGAGAGGCTATTCGGCTATGACTGGGCACAACAGACAATCGGCTGCTCTGATGCCGCCG
TGTTCCGGCTGTCAGCGCAGGGGCGCCCGGTTCTTTTTGTCAAGACCGACCTGTCCGGTGCCCTGAATGA
ACTGCAAGACGAGGCAGCGCGGCTATCGTGGCTGGCCACGACGGGCGTTCCTTGCGCAGCTGTGCTCGAC
GTTGTCACTGAAGCGGGAAGGGACTGGCTGCTATTGGGCGAAGTGCCGGGGCAGGATCTCCTGTCATCTC
ACCTTGCTCCTGCCGAGAAAGTATCCATCATGGCTGATGCAATGCGGCGGCTGCATACGCTTGATCCGGC
TACCTGCCCATTCGACCACCAAGCGAAACATCGCATCGAGCGAGCACGTACTCGGATGGAAGCCGGTCTT
GTCGATCAGGATGATCTGGACGAAGAGCATCAGGGGCTCGCGCCAGCCGAACTGTTCGCCAGGCTCAAGG
CGAGCATGCCCGACGGCGAGGATCTCGTCGTGACCCATGGCGATGCCTGCTTGCCGAATATCATGGTGGA
AAATGGCCGCTTTTCTGGATTCATCGACTGTGGCCGGCTGGGTGTGGCGGACCGCTATCAGGACATAGCG
TTGGCTACCCGTGATATTGCTGAAGAGCTTGGCGGCGAATGGGCTGACCGCTTCCTCGTGCTTTACGGTA
TCGCCGCTCCCGATTCGCAGCGCATCGCCTTCTATCGCCTTCTTGACGAGTTCTTCTGAGCGGGACTCTG
GGGTTCGAAATGACCGACCAAGCGACGCCCAACCTGCCATCACGAGATTTCGATTCCACCGCCGCCTTCT
ATGAAAGGTTGGGCTTCGGAATCGTTTTCCGGGACGCCGGCTGGATGATCCTCCAGCGCGGGGATCTCAT
GCTGGAGTTCTTCGCCCACCCTAGGGGGAGGCTAACTGAAACACGGAAGGAGACAATACCGGAAGGAACC
CGCGCTATGACGGCAATAAAAAGACAGAATAAAACGCACGGTGTTGGGTCGTTTGTTCATAAACGCGGGG
TTCGGTCCCAGGGCTGGCACTCTGTCGATACCCCACCGAGACCCCATTGGGGCCAATACGCCCGCGTTTC
TTCCTTTTCCCCACCCCACCCCCCAAGTTCGGGTGAAGGCCCAGGGCTCGCAGCCAACGTCGGGGCGGCA
GGCCCTGCCATAGCCTCAGGTTACTCATATATACTTTAGATTGATTTAAAACTTCATTTTTAATTTAAAA
GGATCTAGGTGAAGATCCTTTTTGATAATCTCATGACCAAAATCCCTTAACGTGAGTTTTCGTTCCACTG
AGCGTCAGACCCCGTAGAAAAGATCAAAGGATCTTCTTGAGATCCTTTTTTTCTGCGCGTAATCTGCTGC
TTGCAAACAAAAAAACCACCGCTACCAGCGGTGGTTTGTTTGCCGGATCAAGAGCTACCAACTCTTTTTC
CGAAGGTAACTGGCTTCAGCAGAGCGCAGATACCAAATACTGTTCTTCTAGTGTAGCCGTAGTTAGGCCA
CCACTTCAAGAACTCTGTAGCACCGCCTACATACCTCGCTCTGCTAATCCTGTTACCAGTGGCTGCTGCC
AGTGGCGATAAGTCGTGTCTTACCGGGTTGGACTCAAGACGATAGTTACCGGATAAGGCGCAGCGGTCGG
GCTGAACGGGGGGTTCGTGCACACAGCCCAGCTTGGAGCGAACGACCTACACCGAACTGAGATACCTACA
GCGTGAGCTATGAGAAAGCGCCACGCTTCCCGAAGGGAGAAAGGCGGACAGGTATCCGGTAAGCGGCAGG
GTCGGAACAGGAGAGCGCACGAGGGAGCTTCCAGGGGGAAACGCCTGGTATCTTTATAGTCCTGTCGGGT
TTCGCCACCTCTGACTTGAGCGTCGATTTTTGTGATGCTCGTCAGGGGGGCGGAGCCTATGGAAAAACGC
CAGCAACGCGGCCTTTTTACGGTTCCTGGCCTTTTGCTGGCCTTTTGCTCACATGTTCTTTCCTGCGTTA
TCCCCTGATTCT
